>Addgene plasmid #115442 | pLX317-RBFOX1 | addgene full sequence | sequence record 222207 | Addgene NGS Result
GGCTCCGGTGCCCGTCAGTGGGCAGAGCGCACATCGCCCACAGTCCCCGAGAAGTTGGGGGGAGGGGTCG
GCAATTGAACCGGTGCCTAGAGAAGGTGGCGCGGGGTAAACTGGGAAAGTGATGTCGTGTACTGGCTCCG
CCTTTTTCCCGAGGGTGGGGGAGAACCGTATATAAGTGCAGTAGTCGCCGTGAACGTTCTTTTTCGCAAC
GGGTTTGCCGCCAGAACACAGGTAAGTGCCGTGTGTGGTTCCCGCGGGCCTGGCCTCTTTACGGGTTATG
GCCCTTGCGTGCCTTGAATTACTTCCACCTGGCTGCAGTACGTGATTCTTGATCCCGAGCTTCGGGTTGG
AAGTGGGTGGGAGAGTTCGAGGCCTTGCGCTTAAGGAGCCCCTTCGCCTCGTGCTTGAGTTGAGGCCTGG
CCTGGGCGCTGGGGCCGCCGCGTGCGAATCTGGTGGCACCTTCGCGCCTGTCTCGCTGCTTTCGATAAGT
CTCTAGCCATTTAAAATTTTTGATGACCTGCTGCGACGCTTTTTTTCTGGCAAGATAGTCTTGTAAATGC
GGGCCAAGATCTGCACACTGGTATTTCGGTTTTTGGGGCCGCGGGCGGCGACGGGGCCCGTGCGTCCCAG
CGCACATGTTCGGCGAGGCGGGGCCTGCGAGCGCGGCCACCGAGAATCGGACGGGGGTAGTCTCAAGCTG
GCCGGCCTGCTCTGGTGCCTGGCCTCGCGCCGCCGTGTATCGCCCCGCCCTGGGCGGCAAGGCTGGCCCG
GTCGGCACCAGTTGCGTGAGCGGAAAGATGGCCGCTTCCCGGCCCTGCTGCAGGGAGCTCAAAATGGAGG
ACGCGGCGCTCGGGAGAGCGGGCGGGTGAGTCACCCACACAAAGGAAAAGGGCCTTTCCGTCCTCAGCCG
TCGCTTCATGTGACTCCACGGAGTACCGGGCGCCGTCCAGGCACCTCGATTAGTTCTCGAGCTTTTGGAG
TACGTCGTCTTTAGGTTGGGGGGAGGGGTTTTATGCGATGGAGTTTCCCCACACTGAGTGGGTGGAGACT
GAAGTTAGGCCAGCTTGGCACTTGATGTAATTCTCCTTGGAATTTGCCCTTTTTGAGTTTGGATCTTGGT
TCATTCTCAAGCCTCAGACAGTGGTTCAAAGTTTTTTTCTTCCATTTCAGGTGTCGTGAGGCTAGCATCG
ATTGATCAACAAGTTTGTACAAAAAAGTTGGCACCATGCTGGCGTCTCAAGGAGTTCTCCTGCATCCTTA
TGGCGTGCCTATGATTGTACCGGCAGCTCCTTACCTTCCTGGACTGATTCAGGGTAATCAGGAAGCAGCC
GCTGCCCCTGACACAATGGCTCAGCCTTACGCTTCGGCCCAGTTTGCTCCCCCGCAGAACGGTATCCCCG
CGGAATACACGGCCCCTCATCCCCACCCCGCGCCAGAGTACACAGGCCAGACCACGGTTCCCGAGCACAC
ATTAAACCTGTACCCTCCCGCCCAGACGCACTCCGAGCAGAGCCCGGCGGACACGAGCGCTCAGACCGTC
TCTGGCACCGCCACACAGACAGATGACGCAGCACCGACGGATGGCCAGCCCCAGACACAACCTTCTGAAA
ACACGGAAAACAAGTCTCAGCCCAAGCGGCTGCATGTCTCCAATATCCCCTTCAGGTTCCGGGATCCGGA
CCTCAGACAAATGTTTGGTCAATTTGGTAAAATCTTAGATGTTGAAATTATTTTTAATGAGCGAGGCTCA
AAGGGATTTGGTTTCGTAACTTTCGAAAATAGTGCCGATGCGGACAGGGCGAGGGAGAAATTACACGGCA
CCGTGGTAGAGGGCCGTAAAATCGAGGTAAATAATGCCACAGCACGTGTAATGACAAATAAAAAGACCGT
CAACCCTTATACAAATGGCTGGAAATTGAATCCAGTTGTGGGTGCAGTCTACAGTCCCGAATTCTATGCA
GGCACGGTCCTGTTGTGCCAGGCCAACCAGGAGGGATCTTCCATGTACAGTGCCCCCAGTTCACTTGTAT
ATACTTCTGCAATGCCAGGCTTCCCGTATCCAGCAGCCACCGCCGCGGCCGCCTACCGAGGGGCGCACCT
GCGAGGCCGCGGTCGCACCGTGTACAACACCTTCAGGGCCGCGGCGCCCCCGCCCCCGATCCCGGCCTAC
GGCGGAGTAGTGTATCAAGAGCCTGTGTATGGCAATAAATTGCTGCAGGGTGGTTATGCTGCATACCGCT
ACGCCCAGCCTACCCCTGCCACTGCCGCTGCCTACAGTGACAGAAATCAGTTCGTCTTCGTTGCAGCAGA
TGAAATTTCTTGTAACACCTCTGCAGTTACGGACGAGTTTATGCTGCCGACCCCTACCACCACGCACTTG
CTCCAGCCCCCACCTACGGCGTTGGTGCCATTGCCAACTTTCTTGTACAAAGTGGTTGATATCGGTAAGC
CTATCCCTAACCCTCTCCTCGGTCTCGATTCTACGTAGTAATGAACTAGTCCGTAACTTGAAAGTATTTC
GATTTCTTGGCTTTATATATCTTGTGGAAAGGACGACTCAGGTTCATGAAGTTACTCGTTACGCGTTAAG
TCGACAATCAACCTCTGGATTACAAAATTTGTGAAAGATTGACTGGTATTCTTAACTATGTTGCTCCTTT
TACGCTATGTGGATACGCTGCTTTAATGCCTTTGTATCATGCTATTGCTTCCCGTATGGCTTTCATTTTC
TCCTCCTTGTATAAATCCTGGTTGCTGTCTCTTTATGAGGAGTTGTGGCCCGTTGTCAGGCAACGTGGCG
TGGTGTGCACTGTGTTTGCTGACGCAACCCCCACTGGTTGGGGCATTGCCACCACCTGTCAGCTCCTTTC
CGGGACTTTCGCTTTCCCCCTCCCTATTGCCACGGCGGAACTCATCGCCGCCTGCCTTGCCCGCTGCTGG
ACAGGGGCTCGGCTGTTGGGCACTGACAATTCCGTGGTGTTGTCGGGGAAATCATCGTCCTTTCCTTGGC
TGCTCGCCTGTGTTGCCACCTGGATTCTGCGCGGGACGTCCTTCTGCTACGTCCCTTCGGCCCTCAATCC
AGCGGACCTTCCTTCCCGCGGCCTGCTGCCGGCTCTGCGGCCTCTTCCGCGTCTTCGCCTTCGCCCTCAG
ACGAGTCGGATCTCCCTTTGGGCCGCCTCCCCGCGTCGACTTTAAGACCAATGACTTACAAGGCAGCTGT
AGATCTTAGCCACTTTTTAAAAGAAAAGGGGGGACTGGAAGGGCTAATTCACTCCCAACGAAGACAAGAT
CTGCTTTTTGCTTGTACTGGGTCTCTCTGGTTAGACCAGATCTGAGCCTGGGAGCTCTCTGGCTAACTAG
GGAACCCACTGCTTAAGCCTCAATAAAGCTTGCCTTGAGTGCTTCAAGTAGTGTGTGCCCGTCTGTTGTG
TGACTCTGGTAACTAGAGATCCCTCAGACCCTTTTAGTCAGTGTGGAAAATCTCTAGCAGTACGTATAGT
AGTTCATGTCATCTTATTATTCAGTATTTATAACTTGCAAAGAAATGAATATCAGAGAGTGAGAGGAACT
TGTTTATTGCAGCTTATAATGGTTACAAATAAAGCAATAGCATCACAAATTTCACAAATAAAGCATTTTT
TTCACTGCATTCTAGTTGTGGTTTGTCCAAACTCATCAATGTATCTTATCATGTCTGGCTCTAGCTATCC
CGCCCCTAACTCCGCCCATCCCGCCCCTAACTCCGCCCAGTTCCGCCCATTCTCCGCCCCATGGCTGACT
AATTTTTTTTATTTATGCAGAGGCCGAGGCCGCCTCGGCCTCTGAGCTATTCCAGAAGTAGTGAGGAGGC
TTTTTTGGAGGCCTAGGGACGTACCCAATTCGCCCTATAGTGAGTCGTATTACGCGCGCTCACTGGCCGT
CGTTTTACAACGTCGTGACTGGGAAAACCCTGGCGTTACCCAACTTAATCGCCTTGCAGCACATCCCCCT
TTCGCCAGCTGGCGTAATAGCGAAGAGGCCCGCACCGATCGCCCTTCCCAACAGTTGCGCAGCCTGAATG
GCGAATGGG
[124 nt withheld, positions 4070-4193]
C
[91 nt withheld, positions 4195-4285]
A
[49 nt withheld, positions 4287-4335]
CCTTTGACGTTGGAGTCCACGTTCTTT
[37 nt withheld, positions 4363-4399]
ACCCTATCTCGGTCTATTCTTTTGATTTATAAGGGATTTTGCCGATTTCGGCCTATTGGTTAAAAAATGA
GCTGATTTAACAAAAATTTAACGCGAATTTTAACAAAATATTAACGCTTACAATTTAGGTGGCACTTTTC
GGGGAAATGTGCGCGGAACCCCTATTTGTTTATTTTTCTAAATACATTCAAATATGTATCCGCTCATGAG
ACAATAACCCTGATAAATGCTTCAATAATATTGAAAAAGGAAGAGTATGAGTATTCAACATTTCCGTGTC
GCCCTTATTCCCTTTTTTGCGGCATTTTGCCTTCCTGTTTTTGCTCACCCAGAAACGCTGGTGAAAGTAA
AAGATGCTGAAGATCAGTTGGGTGCACGAGTGGGTTACATCGAACTGGATCTCAACAGCGGTAAGATCCT
TGAGAGTTTTCGCCCCGAAGAACGTTTTCCAATGATGAGCACTTTTAAAGTTCTGCTATGTGGCGCGGTA
TTATCCCGTATTGACGCCGGGCAAGAGCAACTCGGTCGCCGCATACACTATTCTCAGAATGACTTGGTTG
AGTACTCACCAGTCACAGAAAAGCATCTTACGGATGGCATGACAGTAAGAGAATTATGCAGTGCTGCCAT
AACCATGAGTGATAACACTGCGGCCAACTTACTTCTGACAACGATCGGAGGACCGAAGGAGCTAACCGCT
TTTTTGCACAACATGGGGGATCATGTAACTCGCCTTGATCGTTGGGAACCGGAGCTGAATGAAGCCATAC
CAAACGACGAGCGTGACACCACGATGCCTGTAGCAATGGCAACAACGTTGCGCAAACTATTAACTGGCGA
ACTACTTACTCTAGCTTCCCGGCAACAATTAATAGACTGGATGGAGGCGGATAAAGTTGCAGGACCACTT
CTGCGCTCGGCCCTTCCGGCTGGCTGGTTTATTGCTGATAAATCTGGAGCCGGTGAGCGTGGGTCTCGCG
GTATCATTGCAGCACTGGGGCCAGATGGTAAGCCCTCCCGTATCGTAGTTATCTACACGACGGGGAGTCA
GGCAACTATGGATGAACGAAATAGACAGATCGCTGAGATAGGTGCCTCACTGATTAAGCATTGGTAACTG
TCAGACCAAGTTTACTCATATATACTTTAGATTGATTTAAAACTTCATTTTTAATTTAAAAGGATCTAGG
TGAAGATCCTTTTTGATAATCTCATGACCAAAATCCCTTAACGTGAGTTTTCGTTCCACTGAGCGTCAGA
CCCCGTAGAAAAGATCAAAGGATCTTCTTGAGATCCTTTTTTTCTGCGCGTAATCTGCTGCTTGCAAACA
AAAAAACCACCGCTACCAGCGGTGGTTTGTTTGCCGGATCAAGAGCTACCAACTCTTTTTCCGAAGGTAA
CTGGCTTCAGCAGAGCGCAGATACCAAATACTGTTCTTCTAGTGTAGCCGTAGTTAGGCCACCACTTCAA
GAACTCTGTAGCACCGCCTACATACCTCGCTCTGCTAATCCTGTTACCAGTGGCTGCTGCCAGTGGCGAT
AAGTCGTGTCTTACCGGGTTGGACTCAAGACGATAGTTACCGGATAAGGCGCAGCGGTCGGGCTGAACGG
GGGGTTCGTGCACACAGCCCAGCTTGGAGCGAACGACCTACACCGAACTGAGATACCTACAGCGTGAGCT
ATGAGAAAGCGCCACGCTTCCCGAAGGGAGAAAGGCGGACAGGTATCCGGTAAGCGGCAGGGTCGGAACA
GGAGAGCGCACGAGGGAGCTTCCAGGGGGAAACGCCTGGTATCTTTATAGTCCTGTCGGGTTTCGCCACC
TCTGACTTGAGCGTCGATTTTTGTGATGCTCGTCAGGGGGGCGGAGCCTATGGAAAAACGCCAGCAACGC
GGCCTTTTTACGGTTCCTGGCCTTTTGCTGGCCTTTTGCTCACATGTTCTTTCCTGCGTTATCCCCTGAT
TCTGTGGATAACCGTATTACCGCCTTTGAGTGAGCTGATACCGCTCGCCGCAGCCGAACGACCGAGCGCA
GCGAGTCAGTGAGCGAGGAAGCGGAAGAGCGCCCAATACGCAAACCGCCTCTCCCCGCGCGTTGGCCGAT
TCATTAATGCAGCTGGCACGACAGGTTTCCCGACTGGAAAGCGGGCAGTGAGCGCAACGCAATTAATGTG
AGTTAGCTCACTCATTAGGCACCCCAGGCTTTACACTTTATGCTTCCGGCTCGTATGTTGTGTGGAATTG
TGAGCGGATAACAATTTCACACAGGAAACAGCTATGACCATGATTACGCCAAGCGCGCAATTAACCCTCA
CTAAAGGGAACAAAAGCTGGAGCTGCAAGCTTAATGTAGTCTTATGCAATACTCTTGTAGTCTTGCAACA
TGGTAACGATGAGTTAGCAACATGCCTTACAAGGAGAGAAAAAGCACCGTGCATGCCGATTGGTGGAAGT
AAGGTGGTACGATCGTGCCTTATTAGGAAGGCAACAGACGGGTCTGACATGGATTGGACGAACCACTGAA
TTGCCGCATTGCAGAGATATTGTATTTAAGTGCCTAGCTCGATACATAAACGGGTCTCTCTGGTTAGACC
AGATCTGAGCCTGGGAGCTCTCTGGCTAACTAGGGAACCCACTGCTTAAGCCTCAATAAAGCTTGCCTTG
AGTGCTTCAAGTAGTGTGTGCCCGTCTGTTGTGTGACTCTGGTAACTAGAGATCCCTCAGACCCTTTTAG
TCAGTGTGGAAAATCTCTAGCAGTGGCGCCCGAACAGGGACTTGAAAGCGAAAGGGAAACCAGAGGAGCT
CTCTCGACGCAGGACTCGGCTTGCTGAAGCGCGCACGGCAAGAGGCGAGGGGCGGCGACTGGTGAGTACG
CCAAAAATTTTGACTAGCGGAGGCTAGAAGGAGAGAGATGGGTGCGAGAGCGTCAGTATTAAGCGGGGGA
GAATTAGATCGCGATGGGAAAAAATTCGGTTAAGGCCAGGGGGAAAGAAAAAATATAAATTAAAACATAT
AGTATGGGCAAGCAGGGAGCTAGAACGATTCGCAGTTAATCCTGGCCTGTTAGAAACATCAGAAGGCTGT
AGACAAATACTGGGACAGCTACAACCATCCCTTCAGACAGGATCAGAAGAACTTAGATCATTATATAATA
CAGTAGCAACCCTCTATTGTGTGCATCAAAGGATAGAGATAAAAGACACCAAGGAAGCTTTAGACAAGAT
AGAGGAAGAGCAAAACAAAAGTAAGACCACCGCACAGCAAGCGGCCGCTGATCTTCAGACCTGGAGGAGG
AGATATGAGGGACAATTGGAGAAGTGAATTATATAAATATAAAGTAGTAAAAATTGAACCATTAGGAGTA
GCACCCACCAAGGCAAAGAGAAGAGTGGTGCAGAGAGAAAAAAGAGCAGTGGGAATAGGAGCTTTGTTCC
TTGGGTTCTTGGGAGCAGCAGGAAGCACTATGGGCGCAGCGTCAATGACGCTGACGGTACAGGCCAGACA
ATTATTGTCTGGTATAGTGCAGCAGCAGAACAATTTGCTGAGGGCTATTGAGGCGCAACAGCATCTGTTG
CAACTCACAGTCTGGGGCATCAAGCAGCTCCAGGCAAGAATCCTGGCTGTGGAAAGATACCTAAAGGATC
AACAGCTCCTGGGGATTTGGGGTTGCTCTGGAAAACTCATTTGCACCACTGCTGTGCCTTGGAATGCTAG
TTGGAGTAATAAATCTCTGGAACAGATTTGGAATCACACGACCTGGATGGAGTGGGACAGAGAAATTAAC
AATTACACAAGCTTAATACACTCCTTAATTGAAGAATCGCAAAACCAGCAAGAAAAGAATGAACAAGAAT
TATTGGAATTAGATAAATGGGCAAGTTTGTGGAATTGGTTTAACATAACAAATTGGCTGTGGTATATAAA
ATTATTCATAATGATAGTAGGAGGCTTGGTAGGTTTAAGAATAGTTTTTGCTGTACTTTCTATAGTGAAT
AGAGTTAGGCAGGGATATTCACCATTATCGTTTCAGACCCACCTCCCAACCCCGAGGGGACCCATGCATT
GCATCTCAATTAGTCAGCAACCAGGTGTGGAAAGTCCCCAGGCTCCCCAGCAGGCAGAAGTATGCAAAGC
ATGCGTCTCAATTAGTCAGCAACCATAGTCCCGCCCCTAACTCCGCCCATCCCGCCCCTAACTCCGCCCA
GTTCCGCCCATTCTCCGCCCCATGGCTGACTAATTTTTTTTATTTATGCAGAGGCCGAGGCCGCCTCGGC
CTCTGAGCTATTCCAGAAGTAGTGAGGAGGCTTTTTTGGAGGCCTAGGCTTTTGCAAAAAGCTTTCTAGA
GGTACCACCGGAGCTTACCATGACCGAGTACAAGCCCACGGTGCGCCTCGCCACCCGCGACGACGTCCCC
AGGGCCGTACGCACCCTCGCCGCCGCGTTCGCCGACTACCCCGCCACGCGCCACACCGTCGATCCGGACC
GCCACATCGAGCGGGTCACCGAGCTGCAAGAACTCTTCCTCACGCGCGTCGGGCTCGACATCGGCAAGGT
GTGGGTCGCGGACGACGGCGCCGCCGTGGCGGTCTGGACCACGCCGGAGAGCGTCGAAGCGGGGGCGGTG
TTCGCCGAGATCGGCCCGCGCATGGCCGAGTTGAGCGGTTCCCGGCTGGCCGCGCAGCAACAGATGGAAG
GCCTCCTGGCGCCGCACCGGCCCAAGGAGCCCGCGTGGTTCCTGGCCACCGTCGGCGTCTCGCCCGACCA
CCAGGGCAAGGGTCTGGGCAGCGCCGTCGTGCTCCCCGGAGTGGAGGCGGCCGAGCGCGCCGGGGTGCCC
GCCTTCCTGGAGACCTCCGCGCCCCGCAACCTCCCCTTCTACGAGCGGCTCGGCTTCACCGTCACCGCCG
ACGTCGAGGTGCCCGAAGGACCGCGCACCTGGTGCATGACCCGCAAGCCCGGTGCCAGTTAACGAATTCT
AGATCTTGAGACAAATGGCAGTATTCATCCACAATTTTAAAAGAAAAGGGGGGATTGGGGGGTACAGTGC
AGGGGAAAGAATAGTAGACATAATAGCAACAGACATACAAACTAAAGAATTACAAAAACAAATTACAAAA
ATTCAAAATTTTCGGGTTTATTACAGGGACAGCAGAGATCCACTTTGGCGCCGGCTCGAGGCCTGCAGGT
GCAAAGATGGATAAAGTTTTAAACAGAGAGGAATCTTTGCAGCTAATGGACCTTCTAGGTCTTGAAAGGA
GTGGGAATT
Features (pLannotate 1.2.2; 35 found; start..end, strand, type, name):
      1..1179    +  promoter       EF-1α promoter: strong constitutive promoter for human elongation factor EF-1α
   1200..1217    +  protein_bind   attB1 (fragment): mutant version of attB; core recombination site for the Gateway® BP reaction BP Clonase™
   1307..2311    +  CDS            RBFOX1 (fragment): RFOX1_HUMAN - Also known as A2BP, A2BP1, FOX1, HRNBP1. Experimental evidence at protein level: Swiss-Prot protein existence level 1. RNA-binding protein that regulates alternative splicing events by binding to 5'-UGCAUGU-3' elements. Regulates alternative splicing of tissue-specific exons and of differentially spliced exons during erythropoiesis. From Homo sapiens (Human).
   2335..2421    +  CDS            RBFOX1 (fragment): RFOX1_HUMAN - Also known as A2BP, A2BP1, FOX1, HRNBP1. Experimental evidence at protein level: Swiss-Prot protein existence level 1. RNA-binding protein that regulates alternative splicing events by binding to 5'-UGCAUGU-3' elements. Regulates alternative splicing of tissue-specific exons and of differentially spliced exons during erythropoiesis. From Homo sapiens (Human).
   2418..2435    -  protein_bind   attB2 (fragment): mutant version of attB; core recombination site for the Gateway® BP reaction BP Clonase™
   2444..2485    +  CDS            V5 tag: epitope tag from simian virus 5
   2501..2554    +  promoter       U6 promoter (fragment): RNA polymerase III promoter for human U6 snRNA
   2596..3184    +  misc_feature   WPRE: woodchuck hepatitis virus posttranscriptional regulatory element
   3235..3254    +  misc_feature   cPPT/CTS (fragment): central polypurine tract and central termination sequence of HIV-1
   3256..3489    +  LTR            3' LTR (ΔU3): self-inactivating 3' long terminal repeat (LTR) from HIV-1
   3567..3688    +  polyA_signal   SV40 poly(A) signal: SV40 polyadenylation signal
   3728..3863    +  rep_origin     SV40 ori: SV40 origin of replication
   3884..3902    -  promoter       T7 promoter: promoter for bacteriophage T7 RNA polymerase
   3910..4065    +  CDS            lacZα (fragment): LacZα fragment of β-galactosidase; lacZ fragment
   4070..4498    +  rep_origin     f1 ori (sequence partly withheld): f1 bacteriophage origin of replication; arrow indicates direction of (+) strand synthesis
   4551..4655    +  promoter       AmpR promoter: bla
   4656..5516    +  CDS            AmpR: β-lactamase; bla; confers resistance to ampicillin, carbenicillin, and related antibiotics
   5687..6275    +  rep_origin     ori: high-copy-number ColE1/pMB1/pBR322/pUC origin of replication
   6458..6550    +  CDS            lacI (fragment): lac repressor; lacI; The lac repressor binds to the lac operator to inhibit transcription in E. coli. This inhibition can be relieved by adding lactose or isopropyl-β-D-thiogalactopyranoside (IPTG).
   6563..6584    +  protein_bind   CAP binding site: CAP binding activates transcription in the presence of cAMP. E. coli catabolite activator protein
   6599..6629    +  promoter       lac promoter: promoter for the E. coli lac operon
   6637..6653    +  protein_bind   lac operator: The lac repressor binds to the lac operator to inhibit transcription in E. coli. This inhibition can be relieved by adding lactose or isopropyl-β-D-thiogalactopyranoside (IPTG). lac repressor encoded by lacI
   6698..6716    +  promoter       T3 promoter: promoter for bacteriophage T3 RNA polymerase
   6744..6970    +  promoter       RSV promoter: Rous sarcoma virus enhancer/promoter
   6971..7151    +  LTR            5' LTR (truncated): truncated 5' long terminal repeat (LTR) from HIV-1
   7198..7323    +  misc_feature   HIV-1 Ψ: packaging signal of human immunodeficiency virus type 1
   7307..7670    +  CDS            HIV-1 gag (fragment): gag protein from human immunodeficiency virus 1; gag
   7816..8049    +  misc_feature   RRE: The Rev response element (RRE) of HIV-1 allows for Rev-dependent mRNA export from the nucleus to the cytoplasm.
   8426..8452    +  CDS            Rev (fragment): human immunodeficiency virus 1 (HIV-1) Rev protein; rev; enhances nuclear export of unspliced and incompletely spliced viral mRNAs
   8459..8482    +  promoter       SV40 promoter (fragment): SV40 early promoter
   8483..8554    +  promoter       SV40 promoter (fragment): SV40 enhancer and early promoter
   8578..8713    +  rep_origin     SV40 ori: SV40 origin of replication
   8759..9355    +  CDS            PuroR (fragment): puromycin N-acetyltransferase; pac from Streptomyces; confers resistance to puromycin
   9404..9521    +  misc_feature   cPPT/CTS: central polypurine tract and central termination sequence of HIV-1
   9586..9652    +  CDS            small t antigen (fragment): SV40 (simian virus 40) small t antigen
