[The description below was written by a language model from this plasmid's Addgene catalogue record and pLannotate feature annotations shown in this document.]
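Description:
pLX317-RBFOX1 is a third-generation-style, self-inactivating HIV-1 lentiviral vector for constitutive expression of human RBFOX1 in mammalian cells, built on the pLX317 backbone from the Broad Institute Genetic Perturbation Platform. In bacteria it is maintained through a high-copy ColE1/pUC-type origin with ampicillin resistance (β-lactamase). An f1 origin and leftover lac, T7 and T3 elements from the parental cloning backbone are also annotated. The viral genome is transcribed from an RSV promoter fused to a truncated 5' LTR. It carries the Ψ packaging signal with a partial gag region, the Rev response element for Rev-dependent nuclear export, a central polypurine tract, and a ΔU3 3' LTR that inactivates LTR promoter activity after integration. An SV40 polyadenylation signal follows the 3' LTR.

Two expression units sit between the LTRs. An SV40 early promoter and origin region drives puromycin N-acetyltransferase, which allows puromycin selection of transduced cells. Downstream, the EF-1α promoter drives the RBFOX1 open reading frame (catalogued as NM_145893.2), introduced by Gateway recombination and therefore flanked by attB1 and attB2 sites. The coding sequence reads through attB2 into a C-terminal V5 epitope tag for detection. A WPRE follows the cassette to enhance transcript stability and expression. The automated annotation splits RBFOX1 into two partial matches to the reference protein, which may reflect isoform differences, though the record does not explain this. The short U6 promoter, small t antigen and Rev hits appear to be minor fragment matches.

RBFOX1 is an RNA-binding protein that regulates alternative splicing through UGCAUG-containing elements. The construct was deposited with a study of a splicing switch linked to the mesenchymal cell state in human breast cancer, and it is suited to stable overexpression of the tagged factor.
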