Addgene plasmid #115442: pLX317-RBFOX1
Purpose: Constitutive lentiviral expression
Depositing lab: William Hahn. Depositing organization: Dana-Farber Cancer Institute. Publication: An alternative splicing switch in FLNB promotes the mesenchymal cell state in human breast cancer. Li J, Choi PS, Chaffer CL, Labella K, Hwang JH, Giacomelli AO, Kim JW, Ilic N, Doench JG, Ly SH, Dai C, Hagel K, Hong AL, Gjoerup O, Goel S, Ge JY, Root DE, Zhao JJ, Brooks AN, Weinberg RA, Hahn WC. Elife. 2018 Jul 30;7. pii: 37184. doi: 10.7554/eLife.37184. 37184 PubMed 30059005.
Backbone
  Vector backbone: pLX317
  Backbone manufacturer: Broad Institute - Genetic Perturbation Platform
  Vector type: Mammalian Expression, Lentiviral
  Selectable markers: Puromycin
Growth in bacteria
  Bacterial resistance: Ampicillin, 100 μg/mL
  Growth temperature: 37°C
  Growth strain: NEB Stable
  Copy number: High Copy
Gene/Insert
  Gene/Insert name: RBFOX1 (alt name: NM_145893.2)
  Species: H. sapiens (human)
  Entrez Gene: RBFOX1 (a.k.a. 2BP1, A2BP1, FOX-1, FOX1, HRNBP1)
  Promoter: EF1a
  Tag / fusion protein: V5 (C terminal on insert)
  Cloning method: Gateway Cloning
  Sequencing primers: 5′ EF1a-F; 3′ WPRE-R
Terms and licenses: Academic/Nonprofit Terms; Industry Terms: Not Available to Industry
How to cite: pLX317-RBFOX1 was a gift from William Hahn (Addgene plasmid # 115442 ; http://n2t.net/addgene:115442 ; RRID:Addgene_115442)
