>Addgene plasmid #115442 | pLX317-RBFOX1 | depositor partial sequence | sequence record 217518 | EF1a-F sequence
TGTCGTGAGGCTAGCATCGATTGATCAACAAGTTTGTACAAAAAAGTTGGCACCATGCTGGCGTCTCAAG
GAGTTCTCCTGCATCCTTATGGCGTGCCTATGATTGTACCGGCAGCTCCTTACCTTCCTGGACTGATTCA
GGGTAATCAGGAAGCAGCCGCTGCCCCTGACACAATGGCTCAGCCTTACGCTTCGGCCCAGTTTGCTCCC
CCGCAGAACGGTATCCCCGCGGAATACACGGCCCCTCATCCCCACCCCGCGCCAGAGTACACAGGCCAGA
CCACGGTTCCCGAGCACACATTAAACCTGTACCCTCCCGCCCAGACGCACTCCGAGCAGAGCCCGGCGGA
CACGAGCGCTCAGACCGTCTCTGGCACCGCCACACAGACAGATGACGCAGCACCGACGGATGGCCAGCCC
CAGACACAACCTTCTGAAAACACGGAAAACAAGTCTCAGCCCAAGCGGCTGCATGTCTCCAATATCCCCT
TCAGGTTCCGGGATCCGGACCTCAGACAAATGTTTGGTCAATTTGGTAAAATCTTAGATGTTGAAATTAT
TTTTAATGAGCGAGGCTCAAAGGGATTTGGTTTCGTAACTTTCGAAAATAGTGCCGATGCGGACAGGGCG
AGGGAGAAATTACACGGCACCGTGGTAGAGGGCCGTAAAATCGAGGTAAATAATGCCACAGCACGTGTAA
TGACAAATAAAAAGACCGTCAACCCTTATACAAA
