>Addgene plasmid #115442 | pLX317-RBFOX1 | depositor partial sequence | sequence record 217519 | WPRE-R sequence
ATCTTTCCAAATTTTGTAATCCAGAGGTTGATTGTCGACTTAACGCGTAACGAGTAACTTCATGAACCTG
AGTCGTCCTTTCCACAAGATATATAAAGCCAAGAAATCGAAATACTTTCAAGTTACGGACTAGTTCATTA
CTACGTAGAATCGAGACCGAGGAGAGGGTTAGGGATAGGCTTACCGATATCAACCACTTTGTACAAGAAA
GTTGGCAATGGCACCAACGCCGTAGGTGGGGGCTGGAGCAAGTGCGTGGTGGTAGGGGTCGGCAGCATAA
ACTCGTCCGTAACTGCAGAGGTGTTACAAGAAATTTCATCTGCTGCAACGAAGACGAACTGATTTCTGTC
ACTGTAGGCAGCGGCAGTGGCAGGGGTAGGCTGGGCGTAGCGGTATGCAGCATAACCACCCTGCAGCAAT
TTATTGCCATACACAGGCTCTTGATACACTACTCCGCCGTAGGCCGGGATCGGGGGCGGGGGCGCCGCGG
CCCTGAAGGTGTTGTACACGGTGCGACCGCGGCCTCGCAGGTGCGCCCCTCGGTAGGCGGCCGCGGCGGT
GGCTGCTGGATACGGGAAGCCTGGCATTGCAGAAGTATATACAAGTGAACTGGGGGCACTGTACATGGAA
GATCCCTCCTGGTTGGCCTGGCACAACAGGACCGTGCCTGCATAGAATTCGGGACTGTAGACTGCACCCA
CAACTGGATTCAATTTCCAGCCATTTGTATAAGGGTTGACGGTC
